Addgene plasmid #208422: pKLV2-U6gRNA5(hCASP8_1k)-PGKpuro2ABFP-W
Purpose: Lentiviral gRNA plasmid targeting human CASP8 gene, co-expression of BFP tag
Depositing lab: Sok Ching Cheong. Depositing organization: Cancer Research Malaysia. Publication: High TNF and NF-kappaB Pathway Dependency Are Associated with AZD5582 Sensitivity in OSCC via CASP8-Dependent Apoptosis. Chai AWY, Tan YH, Ooi S, Yee PS, Yee SM, Lightfoot H, Barthorpe S, Garnett MJ, Cheong SC. Cancer Res Commun. 2024 Nov 1;4(11):2919-2932. doi: 10.1158/2767-9764.CRC-24-0136. PubMed 39360810.
Backbone
  Vector backbone: pKLV2-U6gRNA5(BbsI)-PGKpuro2ABFP-W
  Backbone size w/o insert (bp): 8648
  Vector type: Mammalian Expression, Lentiviral, CRISPR
  Selectable markers: Puromycin ; BFP
Growth in bacteria
  Bacterial resistance: Ampicillin, 100 μg/mL
  Growth temperature: 37°C
  Growth strain: NEB Stable
  Copy number: Unknown
Gene/Insert
  Gene/Insert name: CASP8
  gRNA/shRNA sequence: GCAAATTTCTGCCTACAGGT
  Species: H. sapiens (human)
  Mutation: N/A
  Entrez Gene: CASP8 (a.k.a. ALPS2B, CAP4, Casp-8, FLICE, MACH, MCH5)
  Promoter: human U6
  Cloning method: Restriction Enzyme; 5′ cloning site BbsI (destroyed during cloning); 3′ cloning site BbsI (destroyed during cloning)
  Sequencing primers: 5′ AGATAATTAGAATTAATTTGACTG
Terms and licenses: Academic/Nonprofit Terms; Industry Terms: Not Available to Industry
Depositor comments: Used BbsI enzyme to clone in gRNA targeting gene of interest.
How to cite: pKLV2-U6gRNA5(hCASP8_1k)-PGKpuro2ABFP-W was a gift from Sok Ching Cheong (Addgene plasmid # 208422 ; http://n2t.net/addgene:208422 ; RRID:Addgene_208422)
