[The description below was written by a language model from this plasmid's Addgene catalogue record and pLannotate feature annotations shown in this document.]
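Description:
pKLV2-U6gRNA5(hCASP8_1k)-PGKpuro2ABFP-W is a lentiviral CRISPR guide RNA vector of about 8.65 kb, made by inserting a guide targeting human CASP8 (caspase-8) into the BbsI cloning sites of the pKLV2-U6gRNA5(BbsI)-PGKpuro2ABFP-W backbone; both sites were destroyed in the process. It is propagated in E. coli through a high-copy ColE1/pUC-type origin with ampicillin selection (AmpR). The bacterial portion also carries an f1 origin and remnants of a cloning-vector lac region flanked by T7 and T3 promoters.

The viral transfer cassette begins with a CMV enhancer/promoter fused to a truncated HIV-1 5' LTR, which drives production of the genomic RNA in packaging cells. Next come the Ψ packaging signal with a gag fragment, the Rev response element for nuclear export, and the cPPT/CTS. Within the provirus, a human U6 RNA polymerase III promoter transcribes the CASP8 spacer joined to a Streptococcus pyogenes tracrRNA-derived scaffold, giving a single guide RNA. Downstream, a mouse PGK promoter expresses puromycin N-acetyltransferase and TagBFP. According to the construct name, the two are linked by a 2A peptide, although the feature table does not annotate it. Transduced cells can therefore be selected with puromycin and tracked by blue fluorescence. A WPRE enhances transcript expression, and the cassette ends with a truncated 3' LTR and a bGH polyadenylation signal.

No Cas9 coding sequence is annotated, so the nuclease must be provided separately, for example in Cas9-expressing cells. The record describes the plasmid as a reagent for targeting CASP8 in human cells, and the associated publication concerns CASP8-dependent apoptosis in oral squamous cell carcinoma.
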