Features (pLannotate 1.2.2; 28 found; start..end, strand, type, name):
    242..441     +  promoter       CMV promoter: human cytomegalovirus (CMV) immediate early promoter
    459..639     +  LTR            5' LTR (truncated): truncated 5' long terminal repeat (LTR) from HIV-1
    686..811     +  misc_feature   HIV-1 Ψ: packaging signal of human immunodeficiency virus type 1
    795..1133    +  CDS            HIV-1 gag (fragment): gag protein from human immunodeficiency virus 1; gag
   1310..1543    +  misc_feature   RRE: The Rev response element (RRE) of HIV-1 allows for Rev-dependent mRNA export from the nucleus to the cytoplasm.
   1920..2020    +  CDS            Rev (fragment): human immunodeficiency virus 1 (HIV-1) Rev protein; rev; enhances nuclear export of unspliced and incompletely spliced viral mRNAs
   2070..2187    +  misc_feature   cPPT/CTS: central polypurine tract and central termination sequence of HIV-1
   2262..2502    +  promoter       U6 promoter: RNA polymerase III promoter for human U6 snRNA
   2549..2616    +  misc_RNA       tracrRNA (fragment): trans-activating CRISPR RNA for the Streptococcus pyogenes CRISPR/Cas9 system
   2639..3138    +  promoter       PGK promoter: mouse phosphoglycerate kinase 1 promoter
   3178..3774    +  CDS            PuroR (fragment): puromycin N-acetyltransferase; pac from Streptomyces; confers resistance to puromycin
   3847..4545    +  CDS            TagBFP: TagBFP is a basic (constitutively fluorescent) blue fluorescent protein published in 2008, derived from Entacmaea quadricolor. It is reported to be a very rapidly-maturing monomer with very low acid sensitivity.
   4557..5143    +  misc_feature   WPRE: woodchuck hepatitis virus posttranscriptional regulatory element
   5137..5283    +  CDS            nef (fragment): NEF_HV1LA - Experimental evidence at protein level: Swiss-Prot protein existence level 1. Extracellular Nef protein targets CD4(+) T-lymphocytes for apoptosis by interacting with CXCR4 surface receptors. From Human immunodeficiency virus type 1 group M subtype B (isolate Lai) (HIV-1).
   5291..5469    +  LTR            5' LTR (truncated): truncated 5' long terminal repeat (LTR) from HIV-1
   5495..5606    +  polyA_signal   bGH poly(A) signal: bovine growth hormone polyadenylation signal
   5745..5763    -  promoter       T3 promoter: promoter for bacteriophage T3 RNA polymerase
   5808..5824    -  protein_bind   lac operator: The lac repressor binds to the lac operator to inhibit transcription in E. coli. This inhibition can be relieved by adding lactose or isopropyl-β-D-thiogalactopyranoside (IPTG). lac repressor encoded by lacI
   5832..5862    -  promoter       lac promoter: promoter for the E. coli lac operon
   5877..5898    -  protein_bind   CAP binding site: CAP binding activates transcription in the presence of cAMP. E. coli catabolite activator protein
   5911..6003    -  CDS            lacI (fragment): lac repressor; lacI; The lac repressor binds to the lac operator to inhibit transcription in E. coli. This inhibition can be relieved by adding lactose or isopropyl-β-D-thiogalactopyranoside (IPTG).
   6186..6774    -  rep_origin     ori: high-copy-number ColE1/pMB1/pBR322/pUC origin of replication
   6945..7805    -  CDS            AmpR: β-lactamase; bla; confers resistance to ampicillin, carbenicillin, and related antibiotics
   7806..7910    -  promoter       AmpR promoter: bla
   7963..8391    -  rep_origin     f1 ori (sequence partly withheld): f1 bacteriophage origin of replication; arrow indicates direction of (+) strand synthesis
   8396..8551    -  CDS            lacZα (fragment): LacZα fragment of β-galactosidase; lacZ fragment
   8559..8577    +  promoter       T7 promoter: promoter for bacteriophage T7 RNA polymerase
   8591..241     +  enhancer       CMV enhancer (across the origin): human cytomegalovirus immediate early enhancer
>Addgene plasmid #208422 | pKLV2-U6gRNA5(hCASP8_1k)-PGKpuro2ABFP-W | addgene full sequence | sequence record 415885 | Addgene NGS Result
GTCAATAATGACGTATGTTCCCATAGTAACGCCAATAGGGACTTTCCATTGACGTCAATGGGTGGAGTAT
TTACGGTAAACTGCCCACTTGGCAGTACATCAAGTGTATCATATGCCAAGTACGCCCCCTATTGACGTCA
ATGACGGTAAATGGCCCGCCTGGCATTATGCCCAGTACATGACCTTATGGGACTTTCCTACTTGGCAGTA
CATCTACGTATTAGTCATCGCTATTACCATGGTGATGCGGTTTTGGCAGTACATCAATGGGCGTGGATAG
CGGTTTGACTCACGGGGATTTCCAAGTCTCCACCCCATTGACGTCAATGGGAGTTTGTTTTGGCACCAAA
ATCAACGGGACTTTCCAAAATGTCGTAACAACTCCGCCCCATTGACGCAAATGGGCGGTAGGCGTGTACG
GTGGGAGGTCTATATAAGCAGCGCGTTTTGCCTGTACTGGGTCTCTCTGGTTAGACCAGATCTGAGCCTG
GGAGCTCTCTGGCTAACTAGGGAACCCACTGCTTAAGCCTCAATAAAGCTTGCCTTGAGTGCTTCAAGTA
GTGTGTGCCCGTCTGTTGTGTGACTCTGGTAACTAGAGATCCCTCAGACCCTTTTAGTCAGTGTGGAAAA
TCTCTAGCAGTGGCGCCCGAACAGGGACTTGAAAGCGAAAGGGAAACCAGAGGAGCTCTCTCGACGCAGG
ACTCGGCTTGCTGAAGCGCGCACGGCAAGAGGCGAGGGGCGGCGACTGGTGAGTACGCCAAAAATTTTGA
CTAGCGGAGGCTAGAAGGAGAGAGATGGGTGCGAGAGCGTCAGTATTAAGCGGGGGAGAATTAGATCGCG
ATGGGAAAAAATTCGGTTAAGGCCAGGGGGAAAGAAAAAATATAAATTAAAACATATAGTATGGGCAAGC
AGGGAGCTAGAACGATTCGCAGTTAATCCTGGCCTGTTAGAAACATCAGAAGGCTGTAGACAAATACTGG
GACAGCTACAACCATCCCTTCAGACAGGATCAGAAGAACTTAGATCATTATATAATACAGTAGCAACCCT
CTATTGTGTGCATCAAAGGATAGAGATAAAAGACACCAAGGAAGCTTTAGACAAGATAGAGGAAGAGCAA
AACAAAAGTAAGACCACCGCACAGCAAGCGGCCGGCCGCGCTGATCTTCAGACCTGGAGGAGGAGATATG
AGGGACAATTGGAGAAGTGAATTATATAAATATAAAGTAGTAAAAATTGAACCATTAGGAGTAGCACCCA
CCAAGGCAAAGAGAAGAGTGGTGCAGAGAGAAAAAAGAGCAGTGGGAATAGGAGCTTTGTTCCTTGGGTT
CTTGGGAGCAGCAGGAAGCACTATGGGCGCAGCGTCAATGACGCTGACGGTACAGGCCAGACAATTATTG
TCTGGTATAGTGCAGCAGCAGAACAATTTGCTGAGGGCTATTGAGGCGCAACAGCATCTGTTGCAACTCA
CAGTCTGGGGCATCAAGCAGCTCCAGGCAAGAATCCTGGCTGTGGAAAGATACCTAAAGGATCAACAGCT
CCTGGGGATTTGGGGTTGCTCTGGAAAACTCATTTGCACCACTGCTGTGCCTTGGAATGCTAGTTGGAGT
AATAAATCTCTGGAACAGATTTGGAATCACACGACCTGGATGGAGTGGGACAGAGAAATTAACAATTACA
CAAGCTTAATACACTCCTTAATTGAAGAATCGCAAAACCAGCAAGAAAAGAATGAACAAGAATTATTGGA
ATTAGATAAATGGGCAAGTTTGTGGAATTGGTTTAACATAACAAATTGGCTGTGGTATATAAAATTATTC
ATAATGATAGTAGGAGGCTTGGTAGGTTTAAGAATAGTTTTTGCTGTACTTTCTATAGTGAATAGAGTTA
GGCAGGGATATTCACCATTATCGTTTCAGACCCACCTCCCAACCCCGAGGGGACCCGACAGGCCCGAAGG
AATAGAAGAAGAAGGTGGAGAGAGAGACAGAGACAGATCCATTCGATTAGTGAACGGATCGGCACTGCGT
GCGCCAATTCTGCAGACAAATGGCAGTATTCATCCACAATTTTAAAAGAAAAGGGGGGATTGGGGGGTAC
AGTGCAGGGGAAAGAATAGTAGACATAATAGCAACAGACATACAAACTAAAGAATTACAAAAACAAATTA
CAAAAATTCAAAATTTTCGGGTTTATTACAGGGACAGCAGAGATCCAGTTTGGTTAGTACCGGGCCCTAC
GCGTCCAAGGTCGGGCAGGAAGAGGGCCTATTTCCCATGATTCCTTCATATTTGCATATACGATACAAGG
CTGTTAGAGAGATAATTAGAATTAATTTGACTGTAAACACAAAGATATTAGTACAAAATACGTGACGTAG
AAAGTAATAATTTCTTGGGTAGTTTGCAGTTTTAAAATTATGTTTTAAAATGGACTATCATATGCTTACC
GTAACTTGAAAGTATTTCGATTTCTTGGCTTTATATATCTTGTGGAAAGGACGAAACACCGCAAATTTCT
GCCTACAGGTGTTTAAGAGCTATGCTGGAAACAGCATAGCAAGTTTAAATAAGGCTAGTCCGTTATCAAC
TTGAAAAAGTGGCACCGAGTCGGTGCTTTTTTTGGATCCAATTCTACCGGGTAGGGGAGGCGCTTTTCCC
AAGGCAGTCTGGAGCATGCGCTTTAGCAGCCCCGCTGGGCACTTGGCGCTACACAAGTGGCCTCTGGCCT
CGCACACATTCCACATCCACCGGTAGGCGCCAACCGGCTCCGTTCTTTGGTGGCCCCTTCGCGCCACCTT
CTACTCCTCCCCTAGTCAGGAAGTTCCCCCCCGCCCCGCAGCTCGCGTCGTGCAGGACGTGACAAATGGA
AGTAGCACGTCTCACTAGTCTCGTGCAGATGGACAGCACCGCTGAGCAATGGAAGCGGGTAGGCCTTTGG
GGCAGCGGCCAATAGCAGCTTTGCTCCTTCGCTTTCTGGGCTCAGAGGCTGGGAAGGGGTGGGTCCGGGG
GCGGGCTCAGGGGCGGGCTCAGGGGCGGGGCGGGCGCCCGAAGGTCCTCCGGAGGCCCGGCATTCTGCAC
GCTTCAAAAGCGCACGTCTGCCGCGCTGTTCTCCTCTTCCTCATCTCCGGGCCTTTCGACCTGCATCCAT
CTAGATCTCGAGCAGCTGAAGCTTACCATGACCGAGTACAAGCCCACGGTGCGCCTCGCCACCCGCGACG
ACGTCCCCAGGGCCGTACGCACCCTCGCCGCCGCGTTCGCCGACTACCCCGCCACGCGCCACACCGTCGA
TCCGGACCGCCACATCGAGCGGGTCACCGAGCTGCAAGAACTCTTCCTCACGCGCGTCGGGCTCGACATC
GGCAAGGTGTGGGTCGCGGACGACGGCGCCGCGGTGGCGGTCTGGACCACGCCGGAGAGCGTCGAAGCGG
GGGCGGTGTTCGCCGAGATCGGCCCGCGCATGGCCGAGTTGAGCGGTTCCCGGCTGGCCGCGCAGCAACA
GATGGAAGGCCTCCTGGCGCCGCACCGGCCCAAGGAGCCCGCGTGGTTCCTGGCCACCGTCGGCGTCTCG
CCCGACCACCAGGGCAAGGGTCTGGGCAGCGCCGTCGTGCTCCCCGGAGTGGAGGCGGCCGAGCGCGCCG
GGGTGCCCGCCTTCCTGGAGACCTCCGCGCCCCGCAACCTCCCCTTCTACGAGCGGCTCGGCTTCACCGT
CACCGCCGACGTCGAGGTGCCCGAAGGACCGCGCACCTGGTGCATGACCCGCAAGCCCGGTGCCGGCGGC
GGGTCCGGAGGAGAGGGCAGAGGAAGTCTCCTAACATGCGGTGACGTGGAGGAGAATCCTGGCCCAATGA
GCGAGCTGATTAAGGAGAACATGCACATGAAGCTGTACATGGAGGGCACCGTGGACAACCATCACTTCAA
GTGCACATCCGAGGGCGAAGGCAAGCCCTACGAGGGCACCCAGACCATGAGAATCAAGGTGGTCGAGGGC
GGCCCTCTCCCCTTCGCCTTCGACATCCTGGCTACTAGCTTCCTCTACGGCAGCAAGACCTTCATCAACC
ACACCCAGGGCATCCCCGACTTCTTCAAGCAGTCCTTCCCTGAGGGCTTCACATGGGAGAGAGTCACCAC
ATACGAGGACGGGGGCGTGCTGACCGCTACCCAGGACACCAGCCTCCAGGACGGCTGCCTCATCTACAAC
GTCAAGATCAGAGGGGTGAACTTCACATCCAACGGCCCTGTGATGCAGAAGAAAACACTCGGCTGGGAGG
CCTTCACCGAGACGCTGTACCCCGCTGACGGCGGCCTGGAAGGCAGAAACGACATGGCCCTGAAGCTCGT
GGGCGGGAGCCATCTGATCGCAAACATCAAGACCACATATAGATCCAAGAAACCCGCTAAGAACCTCAAG
ATGCCTGGCGTCTACTATGTGGACTACAGACTGGAAAGAATCAAGGAGGCCAACAACGAGACCTACGTCG
AGCAGCACGAGGTGGCAGTGGCCAGATACTGCGACCTCCCTAGCAAACTGGGGCACAAGCTTAATTGAGC
GGCCGCTCAACCTCTGGATTACAAAATTTGTGAAAGATTGACTGGTATTCTTAACTATGTTGCTCCTTTT
ACGCTATGTGGATACGCTGCTTTAATGCCTTTGTATCATGCTATTGCTTCCCGTATGGCTTTCATTTTCT
CCTCCTTGTATAAATCCTGGTTGCTGTCTCTTTATGAGGAGTTGTGGCCCGTTGTCAGGCAACGTGGCGT
GGTGTGCACTGTGTTTGCTGACGCAACCCCCACTGGTTGGGGCATTGCCACCACCTGTCAGCTCCTTTCC
GGGACTTTCGCTTTCCCCCTCCCTATTGCCACGGCGGAACTCATCGCCGCCTGCCTTGCCCGCTGCTGGA
CAGGGGCTCGGCTGTTGGGCACTGACAATTCCGTGGTGTTGTCGGGGAAATCATCGTCCTTTCCTTGGCT
GCTCGCCTGTGTTGCCACCTGGATTCTGCGCGGGACGTCCTTCTGCTACGTCCCTTCGGCCCTCAATCCA
GCGGACCTTCCTTCCCGCGGCCTGCTGCCGGCTCTGCGGCCTCTTCCGCGTCTACGCCTTCGCCCTCAGA
CGAGTCGGATCTCCCTTTGGGCCGCCTCCCCGCAGGTACCTTTAAGACCAATGACTTACAAGGCAGCTGT
AGATCTTAGCCACTTTTTAAAAGAAAAGGGGGGACTGGAAGGGCTAATTCACTCCCAAAGAAGTCAAGAT
CTGCTTTTTGCCTGTACTGGGTCTCTCTGGTTAGACCAGAGTCTCTCTGGTTAGACCAGATCTGAGCCTG
GGAGCTCTCTGGCTAACTAGGGAACCCACTGCTTAAGCCTCAATAAAGCTTGCCTTGAGTGCTTCAAGTA
GTGTGTGCCCGTCTGTTGTGTGACTCTGGTAACTAGAGATCCCTCAGACCCTTTTAGTCAGTGTGGAAAA
TCTCTAGCAGTTTAAACCCGCTGATCAGCCTCGACTGTGCCTTCTAGTTGCCAGCCATCTGTTGTTTGCC
CCTCCCCCGTGCCTTCCTTGACCCTGGAAGGTGCCACTCCCACTGTCCTTTCCTAATAAAATGAGGAAAT
TGCATCGCATTGTCTGAGTAGGTGTCATTCTATTCTGGGGGGTGGGGTGGGGCAGGACAGCAAGGGGGAG
GATTGGGAAGTCAATAGCAGGCATGCTGGGGATGCGGTGGGCTCTATGGGCGGCCGTTAATTAAGCTTTT
GTTCCCTTTAGTGAGGGTTAATTGCGCGCTTGGCGTAATCATGGTCATAGCTGTTTCCTGTGTGAAATTG
TTATCCGCTCACAATTCCACACAACATACGAGCCGGGAGCATAAAGTGTAAAGCCTGGGGTGCCTAATGA
GTGAGCTAACTCACATTAATTGCGTTGCGCTCACTGCCCGCTTTCCAGTCGGGAAACCTGTCGTGCCAGC
TGCATTAATGAATCGGCCAACGCGCGGGGAGAGGCGGTTTGCGTATTGGGCGCTCTTCCGCTTCCTCGCT
CACTGACTCGCTGCGCTCGGTCGTTCGGCTGCGGCGAGCGGTATCAGCTCACTCAAAGGCGGTAATACGG
TTATCCACAGAATCAGGGGATAACGCAGGAAAGAACATGTGAGCAAAAGGCCAGCAAAAGGCCAGGAACC
GTAAAAAGGCCGCGTTGCTGGCGTTTTTCCATAGGCTCCGCCCCCCTGACGAGCATCACAAAAATCGACG
CTCAAGTCAGAGGTGGCGAAACCCGACAGGACTATAAAGATACCAGGCGTTTCCCCCTGGAAGCTCCCTC
GTGCGCTCTCCTGTTCCGACCCTGCCGCTTACCGGATACCTGTCCGCCTTTCTCCCTTCGGGAAGCGTGG
CGCTTTCTCATAGCTCACGCTGTAGGTATCTCAGTTCGGTGTAGGTCGTTCGCTCCAAGCTGGGCTGTGT
GCACGAACCCCCCGTTCAGCCCGACCGCTGCGCCTTATCCGGTAACTATCGTCTTGAGTCCAACCCGGTA
AGACACGACTTATCGCCACTGGCAGCAGCCACTGGTAACAGGATTAGCAGAGCGAGGTATGTAGGCGGTG
CTACAGAGTTCTTGAAGTGGTGGCCTAACTACGGCTACACTAGAAGAACAGTATTTGGTATCTGCGCTCT
GCTGAAGCCAGTTACCTTCGGAAAAAGAGTTGGTAGCTCTTGATCCGGCAAACAAACCACCGCTGGTAGC
GGTGGTTTTTTTGTTTGCAAGCAGCAGATTACGCGCAGAAAAAAAGGATCTCAAGAAGATCCTTTGATCT
TTTCTACGGGGTCTGACGCTCAGTGGAACGAAAACTCACGTTAAGGGATTTTGGTCATGAGATTATCAAA
AAGGATCTTCACCTAGATCCTTTTAAATTAAAAATGAAGTTTTAAATCAATCTAAAGTATATATGAGTAA
ACTTGGTCTGACAGTTACCAATGCTTAATCAGTGAGGCACCTATCTCAGCGATCTGTCTATTTCGTTCAT
CCATAGTTGCCTGACTCCCCGTCGTGTAGATAACTACGATACGGGAGGGCTTACCATCTGGCCCCAGTGC
TGCAATGATACCGCGAGACCCACGCTCACCGGCTCCAGATTTATCAGCAATAAACCAGCCAGCCGGAAGG
GCCGAGCGCAGAAGTGGTCCTGCAACTTTATCCGCCTCCATCCAGTCTATTAATTGTTGCCGGGAAGCTA
GAGTAAGTAGTTCGCCAGTTAATAGTTTGCGCAACGTTGTTGCCATTGCTACAGGCATCGTGGTGTCACG
CTCGTCGTTTGGTATGGCTTCATTCAGCTCCGGTTCCCAACGATCAAGGCGAGTTACATGATCCCCCATG
TTGTGCAAAAAAGCGGTTAGCTCCTTCGGTCCTCCGATCGTTGTCAGAAGTAAGTTGGCCGCAGTGTTAT
CACTCATGGTTATGGCAGCACTGCATAATTCTCTTACTGTCATGCCATCCGTAAGATGCTTTTCTGTGAC
TGGTGAGTACTCAACCAAGTCATTCTGAGAATAGTGTATGCGGCGACCGAGTTGCTCTTGCCCGGCGTCA
ATACGGGATAATACCGCGCCACATAGCAGAACTTTAAAAGTGCTCATCATTGGAAAACGTTCTTCGGGGC
GAAAACTCTCAAGGATCTTACCGCTGTTGAGATCCAGTTCGATGTAACCCACTCGTGCACCCAACTGATC
TTCAGCATCTTTTACTTTCACCAGCGTTTCTGGGTGAGCAAAAACAGGAAGGCAAAATGCCGCAAAAAAG
GGAATAAGGGCGACACGGAAATGTTGAATACTCATACTCTTCCTTTTTCAATATTATTGAAGCATTTATC
AGGGTTATTGTCTCATGAGCGGATACATATTTGAATGTATTTAGAAAAATAAACAAATAGGGGTTCCGCG
CACATTTCCCCGAAAAGTGCCACCTAAATTGTAAGCGTTAATATTTTGTTAAAATTCGCGTTAAATTTTT
GTTAAATCAGCTCATTTTTTAACCAATAGGCCGAAATCGGCAAAATCCCTTATAAATCAAAAGAATAGAC
CGAGATAGGGT
[37 nt withheld, positions 8062-8098]
AAAGAACGTGGACTCCAACGTCAAAGG
[49 nt withheld, positions 8126-8174]
T
[91 nt withheld, positions 8176-8266]
G
[124 nt withheld, positions 8268-8391]
CCCATTCGCCATTCAGGCTGCGCAACTGTTGGGAAGGGCGATCGGTGCGGGCCTCTTCGCTATTACGCCA
GCTGGCGAAAGGGGGATGTGCTGCAAGGCGATTAAGTTGGGTAACGCCAGGGTTTTCCCAGTCACGACGT
TGTAAAACGACGGCCAGTGAGCGCGCGTAATACGACTCACTATAGGGCGAATTGACTAGTACATAACTTA
CGGTAAATGGCCCGCCTGGCTGACCGCCCAACGACCCCCGCCCATTGAC
